Addgene plasmid #169298: SIN40C.EFS.eGFP.mArid3a-3'UTR-Mut
Purpose: Constitutive overexpression a mutated 3'UTR of the murine Arid3a gene after a GFP, to evaluate miRNA binding. Regions not containing miR-125b or let-7c binding regions not included.
Depositing lab: Jan-Henning Klusmann. Depositing organization: Martin-Luther-Universitaet Halle-Wittenberg. Publication: The megakaryocytic transcription factor ARID3A suppresses leukemia pathogenesis. Alejo-Valle O, Weigert K, Bhayadia R, Ng M, Issa H, Beyer C, Emmrich S, Schuschel K, Ihling C, Sinz A, Zimmermann M, Wickenhauser C, Flasinski M, Regenyi EM, Labuhn M, Reinhardt D, Yaspo ML, Heckl D, Klusmann JH. Blood. 2021 Sep 27. pii: S0006-4971(21)01649-9. doi: 10.1182/blood.2021012231. PubMed 34570885.
Backbone
  Vector backbone: SIN40C
  Vector type: Lentiviral
Growth in bacteria
  Bacterial resistance: Ampicillin, 100 μg/mL
  Growth temperature: 37°C
  Growth strain: NEB Stable
  Copy number: High Copy
Gene/Insert
  Gene/Insert name: Arid3a-3'UTR-Mut
  Species: M. musculus (mouse)
  Mutation: Mutations in miR-125b-2 and let-7c binding sites
  Entrez Gene: Arid3a (a.k.a. Brig, Bright, Dr, Dri1, Dril1)
  Promoter: EFS
  Cloning method: Gibson Cloning
  Sequencing primers: 3′ WPRE-R
Terms and licenses: Academic/Nonprofit Terms; Industry Terms: Not Available to Industry
How to cite: SIN40C.EFS.eGFP.mArid3a-3'UTR-Mut was a gift from Jan-Henning Klusmann (Addgene plasmid # 169298 ; http://n2t.net/addgene:169298 ; RRID:Addgene_169298)
