[The description below was written by a language model from this plasmid's Addgene catalogue record and pLannotate feature annotations shown in this document.]
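Description:
SIN40C.EFS.eGFP.mArid3a-3'UTR-Mut is a self-inactivating HIV-1-based lentiviral reporter vector built on the SIN40C backbone and used to test microRNA targeting of the mouse Arid3a 3'UTR. It is propagated in E. coli as a high-copy plasmid through a ColE1/pUC-type origin with ampicillin selection (AmpR/bla). The bacterial portion also carries an f1 origin, lac regulatory remnants and T7/T3 promoters typical of a phagemid-derived backbone. Viral genomic RNA is driven in packaging cells by a chimeric upstream region annotated with CMV enhancer, SV40 enhancer/promoter fragment and RSV promoter sequences, fused to a truncated 5' LTR. This is followed by the Ψ packaging signal with a gag fragment, the RRE for Rev-dependent nuclear export, and the cPPT/CTS. The 3' LTR carries the ΔU3 deletion, which inactivates LTR promoter activity after integration, and an SV40 poly(A) signal and SV40 origin lie downstream.

The internal cassette uses the short EF-1α core promoter (EFS) to express EGFP constitutively. According to the catalogue entry, a mutated version of the murine Arid3a 3'UTR sits after the GFP coding sequence. The feature table does not annotate it, but there is an unannotated gap of roughly 230 nt between EGFP and the WPRE where it presumably lies. Only the UTR regions containing the miR-125b and let-7c binding sites were included, and in this construct those sites are mutated. It can therefore serve as the binding-deficient control in fluorescence-based miRNA sensor assays, where GFP should not be repressed by these miRNAs if repression depends on those sites. The WPRE enhances transcript expression.
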