Features (pLannotate 1.2.2; 28 found; start..end, strand, type, name):
    141..159     -  promoter       T7 promoter: promoter for bacteriophage T7 RNA polymerase
    167..322     +  CDS            lacZα (fragment): LacZα fragment of β-galactosidase; lacZ fragment
    327..755     +  rep_origin     f1 ori (sequence partly withheld): f1 bacteriophage origin of replication; arrow indicates direction of (+) strand synthesis
    808..912     +  promoter       AmpR promoter: bla
    913..1773    +  CDS            AmpR: β-lactamase; bla; confers resistance to ampicillin, carbenicillin, and related antibiotics
   1944..2532    +  rep_origin     ori: high-copy-number ColE1/pMB1/pBR322/pUC origin of replication
   2715..2807    +  CDS            lacI (fragment): lac repressor; lacI; The lac repressor binds to the lac operator to inhibit transcription in E. coli. This inhibition can be relieved by adding lactose or isopropyl-β-D-thiogalactopyranoside (IPTG).
   2820..2841    +  protein_bind   CAP binding site: CAP binding activates transcription in the presence of cAMP. E. coli catabolite activator protein
   2856..2886    +  promoter       lac promoter: promoter for the E. coli lac operon
   2894..2910    +  protein_bind   lac operator: The lac repressor binds to the lac operator to inhibit transcription in E. coli. This inhibition can be relieved by adding lactose or isopropyl-β-D-thiogalactopyranoside (IPTG). lac repressor encoded by lacI
   2955..2973    +  promoter       T3 promoter: promoter for bacteriophage T3 RNA polymerase
   3018..3397    +  enhancer       CMV enhancer: human cytomegalovirus immediate early enhancer
   3454..3645    +  promoter       SV40 promoter (fragment): SV40 enhancer and early promoter
   3664..3890    +  promoter       RSV promoter: Rous sarcoma virus enhancer/promoter
   3891..4071    +  LTR            5' LTR (truncated): truncated 5' long terminal repeat (LTR) from HIV-1
   4118..4243    +  misc_feature   HIV-1 Ψ: packaging signal of human immunodeficiency virus type 1
   4227..4590    +  CDS            HIV-1 gag (fragment): gag protein from human immunodeficiency virus 1; gag
   4736..4969    +  misc_feature   RRE: The Rev response element (RRE) of HIV-1 allows for Rev-dependent mRNA export from the nucleus to the cytoplasm.
   5346..5370    +  CDS            Rev (fragment): human immunodeficiency virus 1 (HIV-1) Rev protein; rev; enhances nuclear export of unspliced and incompletely spliced viral mRNAs
   5411..5528    +  misc_feature   cPPT/CTS: central polypurine tract and central termination sequence of HIV-1
   5598..5809    +  promoter       EF-1α core promoter: core promoter for human elongation factor EF-1α
   5832..6551    +  CDS            EGFP: the original enhanced GFP (Yang et al., 1996) mammalian codon-optimized
   6782..7370    +  misc_feature   WPRE: woodchuck hepatitis virus posttranscriptional regulatory element
   7421..7440    +  misc_feature   cPPT/CTS (fragment): central polypurine tract and central termination sequence of HIV-1
   7442..7675    +  LTR            3' LTR (ΔU3): self-inactivating 3' long terminal repeat (LTR) from HIV-1
   7753..7874    +  polyA_signal   SV40 poly(A) signal: SV40 polyadenylation signal
   7893..7914    +  rep_origin     SV40 ori (fragment): SV40 origin of replication
   7914..120     +  rep_origin     SV40 ori (across the origin): SV40 origin of replication
>Addgene plasmid #169298 | SIN40C.EFS.eGFP.mArid3a-3'UTR-Mut | addgene full sequence | sequence record 337864 | Addgene NGS Result
CGCCCAGTTCCGCCCATTCTCCGCCCCATGGCTGACTAATTTTTTTTATTTATGCAGAGGCCGAGGCCGC
CTCGGCCTCTGAGCTATTCCAGAAGTAGTGAGGAGGCTTTTTTGGAGGCCTAGGGACGTACCCAATTCGC
CCTATAGTGAGTCGTATTACGCGCGCTCACTGGCCGTCGTTTTACAACGTCGTGACTGGGAAAACCCTGG
CGTTACCCAACTTAATCGCCTTGCAGCACATCCCCCTTTCGCCAGCTGGCGTAATAGCGAAGAGGCCCGC
ACCGATCGCCCTTCCCAACAGTTGCGCAGCCTGAATGGCGAATGGG
[124 nt withheld, positions 327-450]
C
[91 nt withheld, positions 452-542]
A
[49 nt withheld, positions 544-592]
CCTTTGACGTTGGAGTCCACGTTCTTT
[37 nt withheld, positions 620-656]
ACCCTATCTCGGTCTATTCTTTTGATTTATAAGGGATTTTGCCGATTTCGGCCTATTGGTTAAAAAATGA
GCTGATTTAACAAAAATTTAACGCGAATTTTAACAAAATATTAACGCTTACAATTTAGGTGGCACTTTTC
GGGGAAATGTGCGCGGAACCCCTATTTGTTTATTTTTCTAAATACATTCAAATATGTATCCGCTCATGAG
ACAATAACCCTGATAAATGCTTCAATAATATTGAAAAAGGAAGAGTATGAGTATTCAACATTTCCGTGTC
GCCCTTATTCCCTTTTTTGCGGCATTTTGCCTTCCTGTTTTTGCTCACCCAGAAACGCTGGTGAAAGTAA
AAGATGCTGAAGATCAGTTGGGTGCACGAGTGGGTTACATCGAACTGGATCTCAACAGCGGTAAGATCCT
TGAGAGTTTTCGCCCCGAAGAACGTTTTCCAATGATGAGCACTTTTAAAGTTCTGCTATGTGGCGCGGTA
TTATCCCGTATTGACGCCGGGCAAGAGCAACTCGGTCGCCGCATACACTATTCTCAGAATGACTTGGTTG
AGTACTCACCAGTCACAGAAAAGCATCTTACGGATGGCATGACAGTAAGAGAATTATGCAGTGCTGCCAT
AACCATGAGTGATAACACTGCGGCCAACTTACTTCTGACAACGATCGGAGGACCGAAGGAGCTAACCGCT
TTTTTGCACAACATGGGGGATCATGTAACTCGCCTTGATCGTTGGGAACCGGAGCTGAATGAAGCCATAC
CAAACGACGAGCGTGACACCACGATGCCTGTAGCAATGGCAACAACGTTGCGCAAACTATTAACTGGCGA
ACTACTTACTCTAGCTTCCCGGCAACAATTAATAGACTGGATGGAGGCGGATAAAGTTGCAGGACCACTT
CTGCGCTCGGCCCTTCCGGCTGGCTGGTTTATTGCTGATAAATCTGGAGCCGGTGAGCGTGGGTCTCGCG
GTATCATTGCAGCACTGGGGCCAGATGGTAAGCCCTCCCGTATCGTAGTTATCTACACGACGGGGAGTCA
GGCAACTATGGATGAACGAAATAGACAGATCGCTGAGATAGGTGCCTCACTGATTAAGCATTGGTAACTG
TCAGACCAAGTTTACTCATATATACTTTAGATTGATTTAAAACTTCATTTTTAATTTAAAAGGATCTAGG
TGAAGATCCTTTTTGATAATCTCATGACCAAAATCCCTTAACGTGAGTTTTCGTTCCACTGAGCGTCAGA
CCCCGTAGAAAAGATCAAAGGATCTTCTTGAGATCCTTTTTTTCTGCGCGTAATCTGCTGCTTGCAAACA
AAAAAACCACCGCTACCAGCGGTGGTTTGTTTGCCGGATCAAGAGCTACCAACTCTTTTTCCGAAGGTAA
CTGGCTTCAGCAGAGCGCAGATACCAAATACTGTTCTTCTAGTGTAGCCGTAGTTAGGCCACCACTTCAA
GAACTCTGTAGCACCGCCTACATACCTCGCTCTGCTAATCCTGTTACCAGTGGCTGCTGCCAGTGGCGAT
AAGTCGTGTCTTACCGGGTTGGACTCAAGACGATAGTTACCGGATAAGGCGCAGCGGTCGGGCTGAACGG
GGGGTTCGTGCACACAGCCCAGCTTGGAGCGAACGACCTACACCGAACTGAGATACCTACAGCGTGAGCT
ATGAGAAAGCGCCACGCTTCCCGAAGGGAGAAAGGCGGACAGGTATCCGGTAAGCGGCAGGGTCGGAACA
GGAGAGCGCACGAGGGAGCTTCCAGGGGGAAACGCCTGGTATCTTTATAGTCCTGTCGGGTTTCGCCACC
TCTGACTTGAGCGTCGATTTTTGTGATGCTCGTCAGGGGGGCGGAGCCTATGGAAAAACGCCAGCAACGC
GGCCTTTTTACGGTTCCTGGCCTTTTGCTGGCCTTTTGCTCACATGTTCTTTCCTGCGTTATCCCCTGAT
TCTGTGGATAACCGTATTACCGCCTTTGAGTGAGCTGATACCGCTCGCCGCAGCCGAACGACCGAGCGCA
GCGAGTCAGTGAGCGAGGAAGCGGAAGAGCGCCCAATACGCAAACCGCCTCTCCCCGCGCGTTGGCCGAT
TCATTAATGCAGCTGGCACGACAGGTTTCCCGACTGGAAAGCGGGCAGTGAGCGCAACGCAATTAATGTG
AGTTAGCTCACTCATTAGGCACCCCAGGCTTTACACTTTATGCTTCCGGCTCGTATGTTGTGTGGAATTG
TGAGCGGATAACAATTTCACACAGGAAACAGCTATGACCATGATTACGCCAAGCGCGCAATTAACCCTCA
CTAAAGGGAACAAAAGCTGGAGCTGCAAGCGGTACCGTCGACCTGCAGGTTGACATTGATTATTGACTAG
TTATTAATAGTAATCAATTACGGGGTCATTAGTTCATAGCCCATATATGGAGTTCCGCGTTACATAACTT
ACGGTAAATGGCCCGCCTGGCTGACCGCCCAACGACCCCCGCCCATTGACGTCAATAATGACGTATGTTC
CCATAGTAACGCCAATAGGGACTTTCCATTGACGTCAATGGGTGGAGTATTTACGGTAAACTGCCCACTT
GGCAGTACATCAAGTGTATCATATGCCAAGTACGCCCCCTATTGACGTCAATGACGGTAAATGGCCCGCC
TGGCATTATGCCCAGTACATGACCTTATGGGACTTTCCTACTTGGCAGTACATCTACGTATTAGTCATCG
CTATTACCATGGCGCGCCATGCAGGGCCTGAAATAACCTCTGAAAGAGGAACTTGGTTAGGTACCTTCTG
AGGCGGAAAGAACCAGCTGTGGAATGTGTGTCAGTTAGGGTGTGGAAAGTCCCCAGGCTCCCCAGCAGGC
AGAAGTATGCAAAGCATGCATCTCAATTAGTCAGCAACCAGGTGTGGAAAGTCCCCAGGCTCCCCAGCAG
GCAGAAGTATGCAAAGCATGCATCTCAATTAGTCAGCAACCATAGTCCCTTAAGAGGCGCGCCTTAATGT
AGTCTTATGCAATACTCTTGTAGTCTTGCAACATGGTAACGATGAGTTAGCAACATGCCTTACAAGGAGA
GAAAAAGCACCGTGCATGCCGATTGGTGGAAGTAAGGTGGTACGATCGTGCCTTATTAGGAAGGCAACAG
ACGGGTCTGACATGGATTGGACGAACCACTGAATTGCCGCATTGCAGAGATATTGTATTTAAGTGCCTAG
CTCGATACATAAACGGGTCTCTCTGGTTAGACCAGATCTGAGCCTGGGAGCTCTCTGGCTAACTAGGGAA
CCCACTGCTTAAGCCTCAATAAAGCTTGCCTTGAGTGCTTCAAGTAGTGTGTGCCCGTCTGTTGTGTGAC
TCTGGTAACTAGAGATCCCTCAGACCCTTTTAGTCAGTGTGGAAAATCTCTAGCAGTGGCGCCCGAACAG
GGACTTGAAAGCGAAAGGGAAACCAGAGGAGCTCTCTCGACGCAGGACTCGGCTTGCTGAAGCGCGCACG
GCAAGAGGCGAGGGGCGGCGACTGGTGAGTACGCCAAAAATTTTGACTAGCGGAGGCTAGAAGGAGAGAG
ATGGGTGCGAGAGCGTCAGTATTAAGCGGGGGAGAATTAGATCGCGATGGGAAAAAATTCGGTTAAGGCC
AGGGGGAAAGAAAAAATATAAATTAAAACATATAGTATGGGCAAGCAGGGAGCTAGAACGATTCGCAGTT
AATCCTGGCCTGTTAGAAACATCAGAAGGCTGTAGACAAATACTGGGACAGCTACAACCATCCCTTCAGA
CAGGATCAGAAGAACTTAGATCATTATATAATACAGTAGCAACCCTCTATTGTGTGCATCAAAGGATAGA
GATAAAAGACACCAAGGAAGCTTTAGACAAGATAGAGGAAGAGCAAAACAAAAGTAAGACCACCGCACAG
CAAGCGGCCGCTGATCTTCAGACCTGGAGGAGGAGATATGAGGGACAATTGGAGAAGTGAATTATATAAA
TATAAAGTAGTAAAAATTGAACCATTAGGAGTAGCACCCACCAAGGCAAAGAGAAGAGTGGTGCAGAGAG
AAAAAAGAGCAGTGGGAATAGGAGCTTTGTTCCTTGGGTTCTTGGGAGCAGCAGGAAGCACTATGGGCGC
AGCGTCAATGACGCTGACGGTACAGGCCAGACAATTATTGTCTGGTATAGTGCAGCAGCAGAACAATTTG
CTGAGGGCTATTGAGGCGCAACAGCATCTGTTGCAACTCACAGTCTGGGGCATCAAGCAGCTCCAGGCAA
GAATCCTGGCTGTGGAAAGATACCTAAAGGATCAACAGCTCCTGGGGATTTGGGGTTGCTCTGGAAAACT
CATTTGCACCACTGCTGTGCCTTGGAATGCTAGTTGGAGTAATAAATCTCTGGAACAGATTTGGAATCAC
ACGACCTGGATGGAGTGGGACAGAGAAATTAACAATTACACAAGCTTAATACACTCCTTAATTGAAGAAT
CGCAAAACCAGCAAGAAAAGAATGAACAAGAATTATTGGAATTAGATAAATGGGCAAGTTTGTGGAATTG
GTTTAACATAACAAATTGGCTGTGGTATATAAAATTATTCATAATGATAGTAGGAGGCTTGGTAGGTTTA
AGAATAGTTTTTGCTGTACTTTCTATAGTGAATAGAGTTAGGCAGGGATATTCACCATTATCGTTTCAGA
CCCACCTCCCAACCCCGAGGGGACAATTCTAGATCTTGAGACAAATGGCAGTATTCATCCACAATTTTAA
AAGAAAAGGGGGGATTGGGGGGTACAGTGCAGGGGAAAGAATAGTAGACATAATAGCAACAGACATACAA
ACTAAAGAATTACAAAAACAAATTACAAAAATTCAAAATTTTCGGGTTTATTACAGGGACAGCAGAGATC
CACTTTGGCGCCGGCTCGAGTTGGCTCCGGTGCCCGTCAGTGGGCAGAGCGCACATCGCCCACAGTCCCC
GAGAAGTTGGGGGGAGGGGTCGGCAATTGATCCGGTGCCTAGAGAAGGTGGCGCGGGGTAAACTGGGAAA
GTGATGTCGTGTACTGGCTCCGCCTTTTTCCCGAGGGTGGGGGAGAACCGTATATAAGTGCAGTAGTCGC
CGTGAACGTTCTTTTTCGCAACGGGTTTGCCGCCAGAACACAGGTGTCGTGACGGATCCGCCACCATGGT
GAGCAAGGGCGAGGAGCTGTTCACCGGGGTGGTGCCCATCCTGGTCGAGCTGGACGGCGACGTAAACGGC
CACAAGTTCAGCGTGTCCGGCGAGGGCGAGGGCGATGCCACCTACGGCAAGCTGACCCTGAAGTTCATCT
GCACCACCGGCAAGCTGCCCGTGCCCTGGCCCACCCTCGTGACCACCCTGACCTACGGCGTGCAGTGCTT
CAGCCGCTACCCCGACCACATGAAGCAGCACGACTTCTTCAAGTCCGCCATGCCCGAAGGCTACGTCCAG
GAGCGCACCATCTTCTTCAAGGACGACGGCAACTACAAGACCCGCGCCGAGGTGAAGTTCGAGGGCGACA
CCCTGGTGAACCGCATCGAGCTGAAGGGCATCGACTTCAAGGAGGACGGCAACATCCTGGGGCACAAGCT
GGAGTACAACTACAACAGCCACAACGTCTATATCATGGCCGACAAGCAGAAGAACGGCATCAAGGTGAAC
TTCAAGATCCGCCACAACATCGAGGACGGCAGCGTGCAGCTCGCCGACCACTACCAGCAGAACACCCCCA
TCGGCGACGGCCCCGTGCTGCTGCCCGACAACCACTACCTGAGCACCCAGTCCGCCCTGAGCAAAGACCC
CAACGAGAAGCGCGATCACATGGTCCTGCTGGAGTTCGTGACCGCCGCCGGGATCACTCTCGGCATGGAC
GAGCTGTACAAGTAAACATGTCGCACGTCTGTTTCCATGATGAATCCCGGCACATATTTGTGTTCATTAG
GTGAAACAGACTTTTTTTAGGGTAACTGGCTAGGTGATATAGCAGCCAGCGCAAGTTTCTTTCTCCATGA
GGTCTTTTGACACCTGGTGTCGCATAGCTTGGCGTTGAGACACCCAAACGCATAGCAAAGAACTGTTTTC
TTGCGCTGGTCAGGCGTAAAACGCGTTAAGTCGACAATCAACCTCTGGATTACAAAATTTGTGAAAGATT
GACTGGTATTCTTAACTATGTTGCTCCTTTTACGCTATGTGGATACGCTGCTTTAATGCCTTTGTATCAT
GCTATTGCTTCCCGTATGGCTTTCATTTTCTCCTCCTTGTATAAATCCTGGTTGCTGTCTCTTTATGAGG
AGTTGTGGCCCGTTGTCAGGCAACGTGGCGTGGTGTGCACTGTGTTTGCTGACGCAACCCCCACTGGTTG
GGGCATTGCCACCACCTGTCAGCTCCTTTCCGGGACTTTCGCTTTCCCCCTCCCTATTGCCACGGCGGAA
CTCATCGCCGCCTGCCTTGCCCGCTGCTGGACAGGGGCTCGGCTGTTGGGCACTGACAATTCCGTGGTGT
TGTCGGGGAAATCATCGTCCTTTCCTTGGCTGCTCGCCTGTGTTGCCACCTGGATTCTGCGCGGGACGTC
CTTCTGCTACGTCCCTTCGGCCCTCAATCCAGCGGACCTTCCTTCCCGCGGCCTGCTGCCGGCTCTGCGG
CCTCTTCCGCGTCTTCGCCTTCGCCCTCAGACGAGTCGGATCTCCCTTTGGGCCGCCTCCCCGCGTCGAC
TTTAAGACCAATGACTTACAAGGCAGCTGTAGATCTTAGCCACTTTTTAAAAGAAAAGGGGGGACTGGAA
GGGCTAATTCACTCCCAACGAAGACAAGATCTGCTTTTTGCTTGTACTGGGTCTCTCTGGTTAGACCAGA
TCTGAGCCTGGGAGCTCTCTGGCTAACTAGGGAACCCACTGCTTAAGCCTCAATAAAGCTTGCCTTGAGT
GCTTCAAGTAGTGTGTGCCCGTCTGTTGTGTGACTCTGGTAACTAGAGATCCCTCAGACCCTTTTAGTCA
GTGTGGAAAATCTCTAGCAGTACGTATAGTAGTTCATGTCATCTTATTATTCAGTATTTATAACTTGCAA
AGAAATGAATATCAGAGAGTGAGAGGAACTTGTTTATTGCAGCTTATAATGGTTACAAATAAAGCAATAG
CATCACAAATTTCACAAATAAAGCATTTTTTTCACTGCATTCTAGTTGTGGTTTGTCCAAACTCATCAAT
GTATCTTATCATGTCTGGCTCTAGCTATCCCGCCCCTAACTCCGCCCATCCCGCCCCTAACTC
